>Addgene plasmid #24245 | pCDNA3 T7 BimL (S44A) | addgene partial sequence | sequence record 30545 | 24245 with CMV-F
AGCAGACTCTCTGGCTACTAGAGAACCCACTGCTTACTGGCTTATCGAAATTAATACGACTCNCTTTNGG
GAGACCCAAGCTTATGGCTAGCATGACTGGTGGACAGCAAATGGGTGGATCCGCAAAGCAACCTTCTGAT
GTAAGTTCTGAGTGTGACCGAGAAGGTAGACAATTGCAGCCTGCGGAGAGGCCTCCCCAGCTCAGACCTG
GGGCCCCTACCTCCCTACAGACAGAGCCACAAGACAGGGCCCCAGCACCCATGAGTTGTGACAAATCAAC
ACAAACCCCAAGTCCTCCTTGCCAGGCCTTCAACCACTATCTCAGTGCAATGGCTTCCATGAGGCAGGCT
GAACCTGCAGATATGCGCCCAGAGATATGGATCGCCCAAGAGTTGCGGCGTATCGGAGACGAGTTTAACG
CTTACTATGCAAGGAGGGTATTTTTGAATAATTACCAAGCAGCCGAAGACCACCCACGAATGGTTATCTT
ACGACTGTTACGTTACATTGTCCGCCTGGTGTGGAGAATGCATTGAGAATTCTGCAGATATCCATCACAC
TGGCGGCCGCTCGAGCATGCATCTAGAGGGCCCTATTCTATAGTGTCACCTAAATGCTAGAGCTCGCTGA
TCATCCTCGACTGTGCCTTCTAGTTGCCAGCCATCTGTTGTTTGCCCCTCCCCCGTGCCCTTCCTTGACC
CTGTAAAGGTGCCACTCCCACTGTCCTTTCCTAATAAAATGATGAAATTGC
