[The description below was written by a language model from this plasmid's Addgene catalogue record.]
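Description:
pCDNA3 T7 BimL (S44A) is a mammalian expression plasmid built on the pcDNA3 backbone (about 5.4 kb without insert). It is maintained in E. coli as a high-copy plasmid under ampicillin selection. The record gives no feature table, so the promoter and other regulatory elements are not listed explicitly. The standard pcDNA3 backbone drives inserts from the CMV immediate-early promoter with a downstream polyadenylation signal, and it carries a neomycin resistance cassette for G418 selection in mammalian cells. T7 and SP6 promoter sites flank the polylinker, consistent with the T7 and SP6 sequencing primers recorded for this construct.

The insert is a roughly 460 bp human cDNA encoding BimL, the "long" isoform of the pro-apoptotic BH3-only Bcl2 family member BCL2L11 (Bim), cloned between HindIII and EcoRI sites that are both retained. The protein carries an N-terminal T7 epitope tag, which allows detection or immunoprecipitation with anti-T7 antibodies. Serine 44 has been changed to alanine, removing a potential phosphoacceptor residue.

The associated publication concerns JNK phosphorylation of Bim-related proteins and the resulting Bax-dependent apoptosis. This suggests the mutant serves as a non-phosphorylatable comparison to wild-type BimL in transfected mammalian cells, for example to test whether this site contributes to JNK-mediated regulation of Bim's pro-apoptotic activity. The record itself does not state the specific role of Ser44.
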