Addgene plasmid #24245: pCDNA3 T7 BimL (S44A)
Depositing lab: Roger Davis. Depositing organization: University of Massachusetts, Worcester. Publication: JNK phosphorylation of Bim-related members of the Bcl2 family induces Bax-dependent apoptosis. Lei K, Davis RJ. Proc Natl Acad Sci U S A. 2003 Mar 4. 100(5):2432-7. 10.1073/pnas.0438011100 PubMed 12591950.
Backbone
  Vector backbone: pcDNA3
  Backbone manufacturer: invitrogen
  Backbone size w/o insert (bp): 5446
  Vector type: Mammalian Expression
Growth in bacteria
  Bacterial resistance: Ampicillin, 100 μg/mL
  Growth temperature: 37°C
  Growth strain: DH5alpha
  Copy number: High Copy
Gene/Insert
  Gene/Insert name: BimL (S44A) (alt name: BCL2-like 11)
  Species: H. sapiens (human)
  Insert size (bp): 458
  Mutation: Changed Serine 44 to Alanine
  GenBank ID: AF032458
  Entrez Gene: BCL2L11 (a.k.a. BAM, BIM, BOD)
  Tag / fusion protein: T7 (N terminal on insert)
  Cloning method: Restriction Enzyme; 5′ cloning site Hind III (not destroyed); 3′ cloning site EcoRI (not destroyed)
  Sequencing primers: 5′ T7; 3′ SP6
Terms and licenses: Academic/Nonprofit Terms; Industry Terms: Not Available to Industry
How to cite: pCDNA3 T7 BimL (S44A) was a gift from Roger Davis (Addgene plasmid # 24245 ; http://n2t.net/addgene:24245 ; RRID:Addgene_24245)
